Addgene plasmid #129786: ORF18 (Y85A)-3xFLAG pCDNA4
Purpose: Expresses KSHV ORF18 (Y85A) with Cterm 3xFLAG tag in mammalian cells
Depositing lab: Britt Glaunsinger. Depositing organization: University of California, Berkeley. Publication: The interaction between ORF18 and ORF30 is required for late gene expression in Kaposi's sarcoma-associated herpesvirus. Castaneda AF, Glaunsinger BA. J Virol. 2018 Oct 10. pii: JVI.01488-18. doi: 10.1128/JVI.01488-18. PubMed 30305361.
Backbone
  Vector backbone: pcDNA4/TO
  Backbone size w/o insert (bp): 5168
  Total vector size (bp): 5928
  Vector type: Mammalian Expression
Growth in bacteria
  Bacterial resistance: Ampicillin, 100 μg/mL
  Growth temperature: 37°C
  Growth strain: DH5alpha
  Copy number: High Copy
Gene/Insert
  Gene/Insert name: ORF18
  Species: Kaposi's sarcoma-associated herpesvirus (HHV-8)
  Insert size (bp): 771
  Mutation: changed Tyrosine 85 to Alanine
  Entrez Gene: ORF18 (a.k.a. HHV8GK18_gp22)
  Promoter: CMV
  Tag / fusion protein: 3xFLAG (C terminal on backbone)
  Cloning method: Ligation Independent Cloning
  Sequencing primers: 5′ CGCAAATGGGCGGTAGGCGTG; 3′ TAGAAGGCACAGTCGAGG
Terms and licenses: Academic/Nonprofit Terms; Industry Terms: Not Available to Industry
How to cite: ORF18 (Y85A)-3xFLAG pCDNA4 was a gift from Britt Glaunsinger (Addgene plasmid # 129786 ; http://n2t.net/addgene:129786 ; RRID:Addgene_129786)
