[The description below was written by a language model from this plasmid's Addgene catalogue record and pLannotate feature annotations shown in this document.]
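Description:
ORF18 (Y85A)-3xFLAG pCDNA4 is a mammalian expression plasmid of about 5.9 kb built on the pcDNA4/TO backbone. It is maintained in E. coli through a high-copy ColE1/pUC-type origin and selected with ampicillin via the β-lactamase gene. An f1 origin is also present. For selection in mammalian cells, the backbone carries a Sh ble (bleomycin/Zeocin resistance) cassette. The SV40 early promoter drives this cassette in mammalian cells and the EM7 promoter drives it in bacteria, and it ends with an SV40 polyadenylation signal.

The payload is the 771 bp ORF18 coding sequence from Kaposi's sarcoma-associated herpesvirus (HHV-8), with tyrosine 85 changed to alanine. ORF18 is a UL79-family protein annotated as contributing to late viral transcript expression, linking viral DNA replication to late gene expression. The insert was introduced by ligation-independent cloning. It is transcribed from the CMV immediate early enhancer/promoter and terminated by the bovine growth hormone polyadenylation signal. Short tet operator matches lie immediately downstream of the CMV promoter, consistent with the TO backbone design. This arrangement allows repression in cells expressing the Tet repressor and constitutive expression in cells that lack it. The backbone supplies a C-terminal 3xFLAG epitope for detection or immunoprecipitation, although the automated annotation picks up only a fragment of the tag.

The associated study concerns the ORF18–ORF30 interaction and its requirement for KSHV late gene expression, so this point mutant probably serves to test the role of that residue. The record does not state the phenotype of the Y85A substitution.
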