Features (pLannotate 1.2.2; 23 found; start..end, strand, type, name):
     28..80      -  misc_feature   bom (fragment): basis of mobility region from pBR322
    235..614     +  enhancer       CMV enhancer: human cytomegalovirus immediate early enhancer
    615..818     +  promoter       CMV promoter: human cytomegalovirus (CMV) immediate early promoter
    820..839     +  promoter       PLtetO-1 promoter (fragment): modified phage lambda PL promoter with tet operator sites (Lutz and Bujard, 1997)
    841..860     +  promoter       PLtetO-1 promoter (fragment): modified phage lambda PL promoter with tet operator sites (Lutz and Bujard, 1997)
    868..901     +  promoter       TRE3GV promoter (fragment): 3rd-generation Tet-responsive promoter that can be activated by binding of Tet-On® 3G, optimized for retroviral and lentiviral vectors
   1032..1802    +  CDS            ORF18: UL79_HHV8P - Protein inferred from homology: Swiss-Prot protein existence level 3. Plays a role in the expression of late transcripts bridging viral DNA replication and late gene expression during infection. From Human herpesvirus 8 type P (isolate GK18) (HHV-8) (Kaposi's sarcoma-associated herpesvirus).
   1893..1913    +  CDS            FLAG (fragment): FLAG® epitope tag, followed by an enterokinase cleavage site
   1945..2169    +  polyA_signal   bGH poly(A) signal: bovine growth hormone polyadenylation signal
   2173..2194    +  promoter       SV40 promoter (fragment): SV40 enhancer and early promoter
   2215..2643    +  rep_origin     f1 ori (sequence partly withheld): f1 bacteriophage origin of replication; arrow indicates direction of (+) strand synthesis
   2657..2986    +  promoter       SV40 promoter: SV40 enhancer and early promoter
   3034..3081    +  promoter       EM7 promoter: synthetic bacterial promoter&nbsp
   3100..3474    +  CDS            BleoR: antibiotic-binding protein; Sh ble from Streptoalloteichus hindustanus; confers resistance to bleomycin, phleomycin, and Zeocin™
   3484..3609    +  CDS            ble (fragment): BLE_KLEPN - Experimental evidence at protein level: Swiss-Prot protein existence level 1. Binding protein with a strong affinity to the bleomycin family of antibiotics. Binds to CL990; an antimitotic-antibiotic compound. From Klebsiella pneumoniae.
   3604..3725    +  polyA_signal   SV40 poly(A) signal: SV40 polyadenylation signal
   3798..3814    -  protein_bind   lac operator: The lac repressor binds to the lac operator to inhibit transcription in E. coli. This inhibition can be relieved by adding lactose or isopropyl-β-D-thiogalactopyranoside (IPTG). lac repressor encoded by lacI
   3822..3852    -  promoter       lac promoter: promoter for the E. coli lac operon
   3867..3888    -  protein_bind   CAP binding site: CAP binding activates transcription in the presence of cAMP. E. coli catabolite activator protein
   3901..3993    -  CDS            lacI (fragment): lac repressor; lacI; The lac repressor binds to the lac operator to inhibit transcription in E. coli. This inhibition can be relieved by adding lactose or isopropyl-β-D-thiogalactopyranoside (IPTG).
   4176..4764    -  rep_origin     ori: high-copy-number ColE1/pMB1/pBR322/pUC origin of replication
   4935..5795    -  CDS            AmpR: β-lactamase; bla; confers resistance to ampicillin, carbenicillin, and related antibiotics
   5796..5900    -  promoter       AmpR promoter: bla
>Addgene plasmid #129786 | ORF18 (Y85A)-3xFLAG pCDNA4 | addgene full sequence | sequence record 257103 | Addgene NGS Result
GACGGATCGGGAGATCTCCCGATCCCCTATGGTGCACTCTCAGTACAATCTGCTCTGATGCCGCATAGTT
AAGCCAGTATCTGCTCCCTGCTTGTGTGTTGGAGGTCGCTGAGTAGTGCGCGAGCAAAATTTAAGCTACA
ACAAGGCAAGGCTTGACCGACAATTGCATGAAGAATCTGCTTAGGGTTAGGCGTTTTGCGCTGCTTCGCG
ATGTACGGGCCAGATATACGCGTTGACATTGATTATTGACTAGTTATTAATAGTAATCAATTACGGGGTC
ATTAGTTCATAGCCCATATATGGAGTTCCGCGTTACATAACTTACGGTAAATGGCCCGCCTGGCTGACCG
CCCAACGACCCCCGCCCATTGACGTCAATAATGACGTATGTTCCCATAGTAACGCCAATAGGGACTTTCC
ATTGACGTCAATGGGTGGAGTATTTACGGTAAACTGCCCACTTGGCAGTACATCAAGTGTATCATATGCC
AAGTACGCCCCCTATTGACGTCAATGACGGTAAATGGCCCGCCTGGCATTATGCCCAGTACATGACCTTA
TGGGACTTTCCTACTTGGCAGTACATCTACGTATTAGTCATCGCTATTACCATGGTGATGCGGTTTTGGC
AGTACATCAATGGGCGTGGATAGCGGTTTGACTCACGGGGATTTCCAAGTCTCCACCCCATTGACGTCAA
TGGGAGTTTGTTTTGGCACCAAAATCAACGGGACTTTCCAAAATGTCGTAACAACTCCGCCCCATTGACG
CAAATGGGCGGTAGGCGTGTACGGTGGGAGGTCTATATAAGCAGAGCTCTCCCTATCAGTGATAGAGATC
TCCCTATCAGTGATAGAGATCGTCGACGAGCTCGTTTAGTGAACCGTCAGATCGCCTGGAGACGCCATCC
ACGCTGTTTTGACCTCCATAGAAGACACCGGGACCGATCCAGCCTCCGGACTCTAGCGTTTAAACTTAAG
CTTGGTACCGAGCTCGGATCCACTAGTCCAGTGTGGTGGAATTCTGCAGATATGCTCGGAAAATACGTGT
GTGAGACCGAGCCGCTGAGCCCGGGGCTTAGGAGGCTCATGTGGCGCTTTTTGCAAAATAAGAATTTAAA
TACATTCCACGCCCAAGAGCTGCGTTTTATTCATTTGGTTCTCTGCAGGATGTACAATTTCGGTCTAAAT
GTGTACCTGTTAAGGGAGGCTACTGCCAATGCCGGGACCTACGACGAGGTGGTCCTGGGACGCAAGGTTC
CTGCGGAGGTGTGGAAGCTCGTGGCCGATGGGCTCGAGGAGATGGGCGTGTCAAGTGAGATGCTGCTGTG
TGAGGCATACCGGGACAGCCTCTGGATGCACTTGAACGATAAGGTGGGGCTCTTGAGGGGCCTGGCGAAT
TATCTGTTTCACCGGCTAGGGGTCACCCACGACGTTCGCATCGCCCCGGAAAACCTGGTGGACGGAAACT
TTTTGTTTAATCTGGGAAGTGTGCTCCCCTGCAGGCTGCTCCTTGCGGCGGGCTACTGCCTCGCCTTTTG
GGGCAGCGATGAACACGAACGCTGGGTGCGCTTCTTCGCCCAGAAGCTTTTCATTTGCTACCTGATAGTC
TCCGGGCGTCTTATGACACAGAGGTCTCTGCTAGTTTGGGCCAGCGAAACGGGCTATCCCGGTCCGGTGG
AGGCAGTCTGTCGCGACATCCGCTCCATGTACGGCATACGAACGTATGCGGTCTCGGGTTATCTTCCGGC
TCCGTCCGAAGCGCAGCTGGCCTACCTTGGTGCGTTTAACAACAACGCGGTTTCAGATCCAGCACAGTGG
CGGCCGCTCGAGGGAGGCGGTGGAGCCGACTACAAGGACCACGACGGCGACTACAAGGACCACGACATCG
ACTACAAGGACGACGACGACAAGGGGCCCGTTTAAACCCGCTGATCAGCCTCGACTGTGCCTTCTAGTTG
CCAGCCATCTGTTGTTTGCCCCTCCCCCGTGCCTTCCTTGACCCTGGAAGGTGCCACTCCCACTGTCCTT
TCCTAATAAAATGAGGAAATTGCATCGCATTGTCTGAGTAGGTGTCATTCTATTCTGGGGGGTGGGGTGG
GGCAGGACAGCAAGGGGGAGGATTGGGAAGACAATAGCAGGCATGCTGGGGATGCGGTGGGCTCTATGGC
TTCTGAGGCGGAAAGAACCAGCTGGGGCTCTAGGGGGTATCCCC
[124 nt withheld, positions 2215-2338]
C
[91 nt withheld, positions 2340-2430]
A
[49 nt withheld, positions 2432-2480]
CCTTTGACGTTGGAGTCCACGTTCTTT
[37 nt withheld, positions 2508-2544]
ACCCTATCTCGGTCTATTCTTTTGATTTATAAGGGATTTTGCCGATTTCGGCCTATTGGTTAAAAAATGA
GCTGATTTAACAAAAATTTAACGCGAATTAATTCTGTGGAATGTGTGTCAGTTAGGGTGTGGAAAGTCCC
CAGGCTCCCCAGCAGGCAGAAGTATGCAAAGCATGCATCTCAATTAGTCAGCAACCAGGTGTGGAAAGTC
CCCAGGCTCCCCAGCAGGCAGAAGTATGCAAAGCATGCATCTCAATTAGTCAGCAACCATAGTCCCGCCC
CTAACTCCGCCCATCCCGCCCCTAACTCCGCCCAGTTCCGCCCATTCTCCGCCCCATGGCTGACTAATTT
TTTTTATTTATGCAGAGGCCGAGGCCGCCTCTGCCTCTGAGCTATTCCAGAAGTAGTGAGGAGGCTTTTT
TGGAGGCCTAGGCTTTTGCAAAAAGCTCCCGGGAGCTTGTATATCCATTTTCGGATCTGATCAGCACGTG
TTGACAATTAATCATCGGCATAGTATATCGGCATAGTATAATACGACAAGGTGAGGAACTAAACCATGGC
CAAGTTGACCAGTGCCGTTCCGGTGCTCACCGCGCGCGACGTCGCCGGAGCGGTCGAGTTCTGGACCGAC
CGGCTCGGGTTCTCCCGGGACTTCGTGGAGGACGACTTCGCCGGTGTGGTCCGGGACGACGTGACCCTGT
TCATCAGCGCGGTCCAGGACCAGGTGGTGCCGGACAACACCCTGGCCTGGGTGTGGGTGCGCGGCCTGGA
CGAGCTGTACGCCGAGTGGTCGGAGGTCGTGTCCACGAACTTCCGGGACGCCTCCGGGCCGGCCATGACC
GAGATCGGCGAGCAGCCGTGGGGGCGGGAGTTCGCCCTGCGCGACCCGGCCGGCAACTGCGTGCACTTCG
TGGCCGAGGAGCAGGACTGACACGTGCTACGAGATTTCGATTCCACCGCCGCCTTCTATGAAAGGTTGGG
CTTCGGAATCGTTTTCCGGGACGCCGGCTGGATGATCCTCCAGCGCGGGGATCTCATGCTGGAGTTCTTC
GCCCACCCCAACTTGTTTATTGCAGCTTATAATGGTTACAAATAAAGCAATAGCATCACAAATTTCACAA
ATAAAGCATTTTTTTCACTGCATTCTAGTTGTGGTTTGTCCAAACTCATCAATGTATCTTATCATGTCTG
TATACCGTCGACCTCTAGCTAGAGCTTGGCGTAATCATGGTCATAGCTGTTTCCTGTGTGAAATTGTTAT
CCGCTCACAATTCCACACAACATACGAGCCGGAAGCATAAAGTGTAAAGCCTGGGGTGCCTAATGAGTGA
GCTAACTCACATTAATTGCGTTGCGCTCACTGCCCGCTTTCCAGTCGGGAAACCTGTCGTGCCAGCTGCA
TTAATGAATCGGCCAACGCGCGGGGAGAGGCGGTTTGCGTATTGGGCGCTCTTCCGCTTCCTCGCTCACT
GACTCGCTGCGCTCGGTCGTTCGGCTGCGGCGAGCGGTATCAGCTCACTCAAAGGCGGTAATACGGTTAT
CCACAGAATCAGGGGATAACGCAGGAAAGAACATGTGAGCAAAAGGCCAGCAAAAGGCCAGGAACCGTAA
AAAGGCCGCGTTGCTGGCGTTTTTCCATAGGCTCCGCCCCCCTGACGAGCATCACAAAAATCGACGCTCA
AGTCAGAGGTGGCGAAACCCGACAGGACTATAAAGATACCAGGCGTTTCCCCCTGGAAGCTCCCTCGTGC
GCTCTCCTGTTCCGACCCTGCCGCTTACCGGATACCTGTCCGCCTTTCTCCCTTCGGGAAGCGTGGCGCT
TTCTCATAGCTCACGCTGTAGGTATCTCAGTTCGGTGTAGGTCGTTCGCTCCAAGCTGGGCTGTGTGCAC
GAACCCCCCGTTCAGCCCGACCGCTGCGCCTTATCCGGTAACTATCGTCTTGAGTCCAACCCGGTAAGAC
ACGACTTATCGCCACTGGCAGCAGCCACTGGTAACAGGATTAGCAGAGCGAGGTATGTAGGCGGTGCTAC
AGAGTTCTTGAAGTGGTGGCCTAACTACGGCTACACTAGAAGAACAGTATTTGGTATCTGCGCTCTGCTG
AAGCCAGTTACCTTCGGAAAAAGAGTTGGTAGCTCTTGATCCGGCAAACAAACCACCGCTGGTAGCGGTG
GTTTTTTTGTTTGCAAGCAGCAGATTACGCGCAGAAAAAAAGGATCTCAAGAAGATCCTTTGATCTTTTC
TACGGGGTCTGACGCTCAGTGGAACGAAAACTCACGTTAAGGGATTTTGGTCATGAGATTATCAAAAAGG
ATCTTCACCTAGATCCTTTTAAATTAAAAATGAAGTTTTAAATCAATCTAAAGTATATATGAGTAAACTT
GGTCTGACAGTTACCAATGCTTAATCAGTGAGGCACCTATCTCAGCGATCTGTCTATTTCGTTCATCCAT
AGTTGCCTGACTCCCCGTCGTGTAGATAACTACGATACGGGAGGGCTTACCATCTGGCCCCAGTGCTGCA
ATGATACCGCGAGACCCACGCTCACCGGCTCCAGATTTATCAGCAATAAACCAGCCAGCCGGAAGGGCCG
AGCGCAGAAGTGGTCCTGCAACTTTATCCGCCTCCATCCAGTCTATTAATTGTTGCCGGGAAGCTAGAGT
AAGTAGTTCGCCAGTTAATAGTTTGCGCAACGTTGTTGCCATTGCTACAGGCATCGTGGTGTCACGCTCG
TCGTTTGGTATGGCTTCATTCAGCTCCGGTTCCCAACGATCAAGGCGAGTTACATGATCCCCCATGTTGT
GCAAAAAAGCGGTTAGCTCCTTCGGTCCTCCGATCGTTGTCAGAAGTAAGTTGGCCGCAGTGTTATCACT
CATGGTTATGGCAGCACTGCATAATTCTCTTACTGTCATGCCATCCGTAAGATGCTTTTCTGTGACTGGT
GAGTACTCAACCAAGTCATTCTGAGAATAGTGTATGCGGCGACCGAGTTGCTCTTGCCCGGCGTCAATAC
GGGATAATACCGCGCCACATAGCAGAACTTTAAAAGTGCTCATCATTGGAAAACGTTCTTCGGGGCGAAA
ACTCTCAAGGATCTTACCGCTGTTGAGATCCAGTTCGATGTAACCCACTCGTGCACCCAACTGATCTTCA
GCATCTTTTACTTTCACCAGCGTTTCTGGGTGAGCAAAAACAGGAAGGCAAAATGCCGCAAAAAAGGGAA
TAAGGGCGACACGGAAATGTTGAATACTCATACTCTTCCTTTTTCAATATTATTGAAGCATTTATCAGGG
TTATTGTCTCATGAGCGGATACATATTTGAATGTATTTAGAAAAATAAACAAATAGGGGTTCCGCGCACA
TTTCCCCGAAAAGTGCCACCTGACGTC
